>Addgene plasmid #11975 | p3xFLAG-ATF6 | addgene full sequence | sequence record 442102 | Addgene NGS Result
CCTCTGCATAAATAAAAAAAATTAGTCAGCCATGGGGCGGAGAATGGGCGGAACTGGGCGGAGTTAGGGG
CGGGATGGGCGGAGTTAGGGGCGGGACTATGGTTGCTGACTAATTGAGATGCATGCTTTGCATACTTCTG
CCTGCTGGGGAGCCTGGGGACTTTCCACACCTGGTTGCTGACTAATTGAGATGCATGCTTTGCATACTTC
TGCCTGCTGGGGAGCCTGGGGACTTTCCACACCCTAACTGACACACATTCCACAGCCAAGCTGGCCGCGT
ACCCAATTCAACAGGCATCTACTGAGTGGACCCAACGCATGAGAGGACAGTGCCAAGCAAGCAACTCAAA
TGTCCCACCGGTTGGGCATGGCCAGGTAGCCTATGCTGTGTCTGGACGTCCTCCTGCTGGTATAGTTATT
TTAAAATCAGAAGGACAGGGAAGGGAGCAGTGGTTCACGCCTGTAATCCCAGCAATTTGGGAGGCCAAGG
TGGGTAGATCACCTGAGATTAGGAGTTGGAGACCAGCCTGGCCAATATGGTGAAACCCCGTCTCTACCAA
AAAAACAAAAATTAGCTGAGCCTGGTCATGCATGCCTGGAATCCCAACAACTCGGGAGGCTGAGGCAGGA
GAATCGCTTGAACCCAGGAGGCGGAGATTGCAGTGAGCCAAGATTGTGCCACTGCACTCCAGCTTGGTTC
CCAATAGACCCCGCAGGCCCTACAGGTTGTCTTCCCAACTTGCCCCTTGCTCCATACCACCCCCCTCCAC
CCCATAATATTATAGAAGGACACCTAGTCAGACAAAATGATGCAACTTAATTTTATTAGGACAAGGCTGG
TGGGCACTGGAGTGGCAACTTCCAGGGCCAGGAGAGGCACTGGGGAGGGGTCACAGGGATGCCACCCGGG
ATCCTCTAGAGTCGACCTATTGTAATGACTCAGGGATGGTGCTGACAACGTGGGTTGCCTCTGTGGCTGC
GGGAGGGGAGCCAAAGAAGGTGTTGGTTTGATTCCTCTGCTGATCTCGGAGGTAAGGAGGAACCGACGAA
CTTTTGATATGGAGGATCCTGGTGTCCATCACCTGACAGTCAATCTGCATCATCACTTCGTAGTCCTGCC
CATTGATCACATTCTCATTTATGTTTATTGCTGGTAACACAATTGACATTTTTGGTCTTGTGGTCTTGTT
ATGGGTGGTAGCTGGTAACAGCAGGTGATCCCTTCGAAATGACACAACATAAAATGTGTCTCCCCTTCTG
CGGATGGCTTCAAAAAAGTCTTGATAACTTCTGGGTGAAGCATAATACACTTGTAGCTCACTCCCTGAGT
TCCTGCTGATACTACTAGTGGTTTCTGTGTATTGAACAGCCATCAGCTGAGAATTTGAGCCCTGTTCCAG
AGCACCCTGAAGAATACGGGTTTTCTGTTGATTATTTGTCATTCTTCTTGACTTGGTCCTTTCTACTTCA
TGTCTATGAACCCATCCTCGAAGTTCATGATTTAACCTGAGAGACTCTGTTGTATTAATTAGGGGCTGAC
AAGGAGGTGGGGGAATGTAAAGCAATGGTTCTTCAGTTAGCACCATCAGGGCTTTGTCATTTGAAACAGA
ATGATCATATCTGTAGCTGTTTTTCTGGATAATACCATCTGATGTGTCCTGTGCCTCTTTAGCAGAAAAT
CCTAGAAGGTGCCTCCTTTGATTTGCAGGGCTCACACTAGGATTCATTCTCCTGGAATCCTGTTCCAACA
TGCTCATAGGTCCATAGTTCAGTATTATAAATGCCAATACTATCATCACACAGACAACTCTTCGCTTTGG
ACTAGGGACTTTAAGCCTCTGGTTCTCTGACACAACTTCATCCAGCTGCCGCTTCAGTGTTCCATTTTCT
TTCTTCAGTTGCTCGTTTTCTGAGAGGGCAGCCTTTAATCTCGCCTCTAACCCTAGCATATATTCTTTCT
TCTTCTTGCGAGACTGACAAGCGGATTCTCGATTTTTTATTATACGTTGCTGTCTCCTTAGCACAGCAAT
ATCTGAACCGACATTTCTCATGGTACTTTGTAGGACAGGTTTAGTCACGGAAAGTTTTCCATTCACTGGG
CTATTCGCTGAAGGGGCTGGTACCACATTCACCACGTGATTAGGGAGCTGTGTGACTCCCCCAGCAACAG
CAAGGACTGGCTGAGCAGAGGGCAGAACTCCAGGTGCTTGAAGTTGTACCACAGTAGGCTGAGACAGCAA
AACCGTCTGGCCTTTAGTGGGTGCAGGTTGTAAACTGATAATTGGTTGCTGCTTTGCCAATGGCATAAGC
GTTGGTACTGTCTGAATAATGATGGTTTTTGCTGGAACACTGGAGTTTGTTTGAGTCTTGGGTGCTGCTG
GAAGCAATAAAGGCTTGGGCTGAATTGAAGGTTTTGAATTCACCTGAATTTTTTTCTTTGGAGTCAGTCC
ATTTTCAGTCTTGTTCCTAGAACCAGTGACAGGCTTATCTTCCTTCAGTGGCTCCGGTGAAGAGAGACTA
TTAGAGTTTTCACCATATAAGGAAAGGGGAGACATCTGAGAACTAGAAGACAAATCCAACTCCTCAGGAA
CATGCTGAGTTGAAGAATAAGAGTCCACTGACCGAGGAGATGAGACTGAATAACTTGAGGAGGCTGGAGA
AAGTGGCTGGGGTTCTGCCTTAATATCTTTAACTGTACAGATTTGGTTGTTGATGTCCCAAATGTCTGAC
TCCCAAGGTAACAAATCCAAATCAAAATCAAGATTATCAAAATTGTTTTCATACGTCTCATTTGCTGCTT
CCAATTGCAGCTCATCAGTGTCTGTGAAATAACCGAGTTCAGCAAAGAGAGCAGAATCCCAATCTTCATC
CAGCCTGTGAAAGAGTCCCGGGCTAAAAGGTGACTCCATGGTGCCGGCAACCCCAGCCGGCTCCCCCATA
AGCTTGTCATCGTCATCCTTGTAATCGATGTCATGATCTTTATAATCACCGTCATGGTCTTTGTAGTCCA
TGGTTAATTCTGACGGTTCACTAAACGAGCTCTGCTTATATAGACCTCCCACCGTACACGCCTACCGCCC
ATTTGCGTCAACGGGGCGGGGTTATTACGACATTTTGGAAAGTCCCGTTGATTTTGGTGCCAAAACAAAC
TCCCATTGACGTCAATGGGGTGGAGACTTGGAAATCCCCGTGAGTCAAACCGCTATCCACGCCCATTGGT
GTACTGCCAAAACCGCATCACCATGGTAATAGCGATGACTAATACGTAGATGTACTGCCAAGTAGGAAAG
TCCCGTAAGGTCATGTACTGGGCATAATGCCAGGCGGGCCATTTACCGTCATTGACGTCAATAGGGGGCG
GACTTGGCATATGATACACTTGATGTACTGCCAAGTGGGCAGTTTACCGTAAATACTCCACCCATTGACG
TCAATGGAAAGTCCCTATTGGCGTTACTATGGGAACATACGTCATTATTGACGTCAATGGGCGGGGGTCG
TTGGGCGGTCAGCCAGGCGGGCCATTTACCGTAAGTTATGTAACGCGGAACTCCATATATGGGCTATGAA
CTAATGACCCCGTAATTGATTACTATTAATAACTAGTCAATAATCAATGTCAACATGGCGGTCATATTGG
ACATGAGCCAATATAAATGTACATATTATGATATAGATACAACGTATGCAATGGCCAATAGCCAATATTG
ATTTATGCTATATAACCAATGACTAATATGGCTAATTGCCAATATTGATTCAATGTATAGATCAGCTTGG
CACTGGCCGTCGTTTTACAACGTCGTGACTGGGAAAACCCTGGCGTTACCCAACTTAATCGCCTTGCAGC
ACATCCCCCTTTCGCCAGCTGGCGTAATAGCGAAGAGGCCCGCACCGATCGCCCTTCCCAACAGTTGCGC
AGCCTGAATGGCGAATGGAAATTGTAAGCGTTAATATTTTGTTAAAATTCGCGTTAAATTTTTGTTAAAT
CAGCTCATTTTTTAACCAATAGGCCGAAATCGGCAAAATCCCTTATAAATCAAAAGAATAGACCGAGATA
GGGT
[37 nt withheld, positions 4065-4101]
AAAGAACGTGGACTCCAACGTCAAAGG
[49 nt withheld, positions 4129-4177]
T
[91 nt withheld, positions 4179-4269]
G
[124 nt withheld, positions 4271-4394]
CAGGTGGCACTTTTCGGGGAAATGTGCGCGGAACCCCTATTTGTTTATTTTTCTAAATACATTCAAATAT
GTATCCGCTCATGAGACAATAACCCTGATAAATGCTTCAATAATATTGAAAAAGGAAGAGTATGAGTATT
CAACATTTCCGTGTCGCCCTTATTCCCTTTTTTGCGGCATTTTGCCTTCCTGTTTTTGCTCACCCAGAAA
CGCTGGTGAAAGTAAAAGATGCTGAAGATCAGTTGGGTGCACGAGTGGGTTACATCGAACTGGATCTCAA
CAGCGGTAAGATCCTTGAGAGTTTTCGCCCCGAAGAACGTTTTCCAATGATGAGCACTTTTAAAGTTCTG
CTATGTGGCGCGGTATTATCCCGTATTGACGCCGGGCAAGAGCAACTCGGTCGCCGCATACACTATTCTC
AGAATGACTTGGTTGAGTACTCACCAGTCACAGAAAAGCATCTTACGGATGGCATGACAGTAAGAGAATT
ATGCAGTGCTGCCATAACCATGAGTGATAACACTGCGGCCAACTTACTTCTGACAACGATCGGAGGACCG
AAGGAGCTAACCGCTTTTTTGCACAACATGGGGGATCATGTAACTCGCCTTGATCGTTGGGAACCGGAGC
TGAATGAAGCCATACCAAACGACGAGCGTGACACCACGATGCCTGTAGCAATGGCAACAACGTTGCGCAA
ACTATTAACTGGCGAACTACTTACTCTAGCTTCCCGGCAACAATTAATAGACTGGATGGAGGCGGATAAA
GTTGCAGGACCACTTCTGCGCTCGGCCCTTCCGGCTGGCTGGTTTATTGCTGATAAATCTGGAGCCGGTG
AGCGTGGGTCTCGCGGTATCATTGCAGCACTGGGGCCAGATGGTAAGCCCTCCCGTATCGTAGTTATCTA
CACGACGGGGAGTCAGGCAACTATGGATGAACGAAATAGACAGATCGCTGAGATAGGTGCCTCACTGATT
AAGCATTGGTAACTGTCAGACCAAGTTTACTCATATATACTTTAGATTGATTTAAAACTTCATTTTTAAT
TTAAAAGGATCTAGGTGAAGATCCTTTTTGATAATCTCATGACCAAAATCCCTTAACGTGAGTTTTCGTT
CCACTGAGCGTCAGACCCCGTAGAAAAGATCAAAGGATCTTCTTGAGATCCTTTTTTTCTGCGCGTAATC
TGCTGCTTGCAAACAAAAAAACCACCGCTACCAGCGGTGGTTTGTTTGCCGGATCAAGAGCTACCAACTC
TTTTTCCGAAGGTAACTGGCTTCAGCAGAGCGCAGATACCAAATACTGTTCTTCTAGTGTAGCCGTAGTT
AGGCCACCACTTCAAGAACTCTGTAGCACCGCCTACATACCTCGCTCTGCTAATCCTGTTACCAGTGGCT
GCTGCCAGTGGCGATAAGTCGTGTCTTACCGGGTTGGACTCAAGACGATAGTTACCGGATAAGGCGCAGC
GGTCGGGCTGAACGGGGGGTTCGTGCACACAGCCCAGCTTGGAGCGAACGACCTACACCGAACTGAGATA
CCTACAGCGTGAGCTATGAGAAAGCGCCACGCTTCCCGAAGGGAGAAAGGCGGACAGGTATCCGGTAAGC
GGCAGGGTCGGAACAGGAGAGCGCACGAGGGAGCTTCCAGGGGGAAACGCCTGGTATCTTTATAGTCCTG
TCGGGTTTCGCCACCTCTGACTTGAGCGTCGATTTTTGTGATGCTCGTCAGGGGGGCGGAGCCTATGGAA
AAACGCCAGCAACGCGGCCTTTTTACGGTTCCTGGCCTTTTGCTGGCCTTTTGCTCACATGTTCTTTCCT
GCGTTATCCCCTGATTCTGTGGATAACCGTATTACCGCCTTTGAGTGAGCTGATACCGCTCGCCGCAGCC
GAACGACCGAGCGCAGCGAGTCAGTGAGCGAGGAAGCGGAAGAGCGCCCAATACGCAAACCGCCTCTCCC
CGCGCGTTGGCCGATTCATTAATGCAGCTGGCACGACAGGTTTCCCGACTGGAAAGCGGGCAGTGAGCGC
AACGCAATTAATGTGAGTTAGCTCACTCATTAGGCACCCCAGGCTTTACACTTTATGCTTCCGGCTCGTA
TGTTGTGTGGAATTGTGAGCGGATAACAATTTCACACAGGAAACAGCTATGACATGATTACGAATTTAAT
ACGACTCACTATAGGGAATTAACTTTCTGGTTTTTCAGTTCCTCGAGGAGCTTTTTGCAAAAGCCTAGGC
CTCCAAAAAAGCCTCCTCACTACTTCTGGAATAGCTCAGAGGCCGAGGCGGCCTCGG
Features (pLannotate 1.2.2; 17 found; start..end, strand, type, name):
    285..907     -  polyA_signal   hGH poly(A) signal: human growth hormone polyadenylation signal
    908..928     +  misc_feature   MCS (fragment): pUC18/19 multiple cloning site
    927..2939    -  CDS            ATF6: human activating transcription factor 6, an endoplasmic reticulum (ER) protein involved in the unfolded protein response Accumulation of misfolded proteins in the ER leads to proteolytic cleavage that releases the cytosolic domain of ATF6, which enters the nucleus and acts as a transcription factor.
   2943..3008    -  CDS            3xFLAG: three tandem FLAG® epitope tags, followed by an enterokinase cleavage site
   3041..3240    -  promoter       CMV promoter: human cytomegalovirus (CMV) immediate early promoter
   3242..3621    -  enhancer       CMV enhancer: human cytomegalovirus immediate early enhancer
   3781..3935    +  CDS            lacZα (fragment): LacZα fragment of β-galactosidase; lacZ fragment
   3966..4394    -  rep_origin     f1 ori (sequence partly withheld): f1 bacteriophage origin of replication; arrow indicates direction of (+) strand synthesis
   4421..4525    +  promoter       AmpR promoter: bla
   4526..5386    +  CDS            AmpR: β-lactamase; bla; confers resistance to ampicillin, carbenicillin, and related antibiotics
   5557..6145    +  rep_origin     ori: high-copy-number ColE1/pMB1/pBR322/pUC origin of replication
   6328..6420    +  CDS            lacI (fragment): lac repressor; lacI; The lac repressor binds to the lac operator to inhibit transcription in E. coli. This inhibition can be relieved by adding lactose or isopropyl-β-D-thiogalactopyranoside (IPTG).
   6433..6454    +  protein_bind   CAP binding site: CAP binding activates transcription in the presence of cAMP. E. coli catabolite activator protein
   6469..6499    +  promoter       lac promoter: promoter for the E. coli lac operon
   6507..6523    +  protein_bind   lac operator: The lac repressor binds to the lac operator to inhibit transcription in E. coli. This inhibition can be relieved by adding lactose or isopropyl-β-D-thiogalactopyranoside (IPTG). lac repressor encoded by lacI
   6561..6579    +  promoter       T7 promoter: promoter for bacteriophage T7 RNA polymerase
   6618..256     -  promoter       SV40 promoter (across the origin): SV40 enhancer and early promoter
