[The description below was written by a language model from this plasmid's Addgene catalogue record and pLannotate feature annotations shown in this document.]
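Description:
p3xFLAG-ATF6 is a mammalian expression plasmid built on Sigma's pCMV-3xFLAG-7.1 backbone, carrying the human ATF6 coding sequence inserted between the HindIII and SalI sites, both of which are retained. It is maintained in E. coli as a high-copy plasmid through a ColE1/pUC-type origin and selected with ampicillin via the β-lactamase gene under its own promoter. An f1 origin is also present, which would allow single-stranded DNA production. The annotation also shows cloning-vector remnants: fragments of lacZα and lacI, a lac promoter/operator with CAP site, and a T7 promoter. No mammalian drug-selection marker is annotated, so the plasmid appears suited to transient transfection. An SV40 enhancer/early promoter region is annotated next to the polyadenylation signal, but no coding sequence is annotated downstream of it.

The expression cassette consists of the human cytomegalovirus immediate-early enhancer and promoter driving an open reading frame in which three tandem FLAG epitopes, followed by an enterokinase cleavage site, are fused to the N terminus of ATF6. The transcript is terminated by the human growth hormone polyadenylation signal. ATF6 is an endoplasmic reticulum protein of the unfolded protein response: accumulation of misfolded proteins leads to proteolytic cleavage that releases its cytosolic domain, which enters the nucleus and acts as a transcription factor. The 3xFLAG tag allows sensitive detection with anti-FLAG antibodies by immunoblotting, immunoprecipitation or immunofluorescence. This fits the associated work on how the ATF6 luminal domain senses ER stress and triggers movement of the protein from the ER to the Golgi.
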