Addgene plasmid #11975: p3xFLAG-ATF6
Purpose: For mammalian expression of human ATF6 with a 3x FLAG tag
Depositing lab: Ron Prywes. Depositing organization: Columbia University. Publication: The luminal domain of ATF6 senses endoplasmic reticulum (ER) stress and causes translocation of ATF6 from the ER to the Golgi. Chen X, Shen J, Prywes R. J Biol Chem. 2002 Apr 12. 277(15):13045-52. 10.1074/jbc.M110636200 PubMed 11821395.
Backbone
  Vector backbone: pCMV-3xFLAG-7.1
  Backbone manufacturer: Sigma
  Backbone size w/o insert (bp): 4700
  Vector type: Mammalian Expression
Growth in bacteria
  Bacterial resistance: Ampicillin, 100 μg/mL
  Growth temperature: 37°C
  Growth strain: DH5alpha
  Copy number: High Copy
Gene/Insert
  Gene/Insert name: ATF6
  Species: H. sapiens (human)
  Entrez Gene: ATF6 (a.k.a. ACHM7, ATF6A, ATP6alpha)
  Tag / fusion protein: 3xFLAG (N terminal on backbone)
  Cloning method: Restriction Enzyme; 5′ cloning site HindIII (not destroyed); 3′ cloning site SalI (not destroyed)
  Sequencing primers: 5′ CMV-F
Terms and licenses: Academic/Nonprofit Terms; Industry Terms: Not Available to Industry
Depositor comments: See author's map for cloning details.
How to cite: p3xFLAG-ATF6 was a gift from Ron Prywes (Addgene plasmid # 11975 ; http://n2t.net/addgene:11975 ; RRID:Addgene_11975)
