>Addgene plasmid #11975 | p3xFLAG-ATF6 | addgene partial sequence | sequence record 105797 | CMV-F 5'-CGCAAATGGGCGGTAGGCGTG-3'
CTATATAAGCAGAGCTCGTTTAGTGAACCGTCAGAATTAACCATGGACTACAAAGACCATGACGGTGATT
ATAAAGATCATGACATCGATTACAAGGATGACGATGACAAGCTTATGGGGGAGCCGGCTGGGGTTGCCGG
CACCATGGAGTCACCTTTTAGCCCGGGACTCTTTCACAGGCTGGATGAAGATTGGGATTCTGCTCTCTTT
GCTGAACTCGGTTATTTCACAGACACTGATGAGCTGCAATTGGAAGCAGCAAATGAGACGTATGAAAACA
ATTTTGATAATCTTGATTTTGATTTGGATTTGTTACCTTGGGAGTCAGACATTTGGGACATCAACAACCA
AATCTGTACAGTTAAAGATATTAAGGCAGAACCCCAGCCACTTTCTCCAGCCTCCTCAAGTTATTCAGTC
TCATCTCCTCGGTCAGTGGACTCTTATTCTTCAACTCAGCATGTTCCTGAGGAGTTGGATTTGTCTTCTA
GTTCTCAGATGTCTCCCCTTTCCTTATATGGTGAAAACTCTAATAGTCTCTCTTCACCGGAGCCACTGAA
GGAAGATAAGCCTGTCACTGGTTCTAGGAACAAGACTGAAAATGGACTGACTCCAAAGAAAAAAATTCAG
GTGAATTCAAAACCTTCAATTCAGCCCAAGCCTTTATTGCTTCCAGCAGCACCCAAGACTCAAACAAACT
CCAGTGTTCCAGCAAAAACCATCATTATTCAGACAGTACCAACGCTTATGCCATTGGCAAAGCAGCAACC
AATTATCAGTTTACAACCTGCACCCACTAAAGGCCAGACGGTTTTGCTGTCTCAGCCTACTGTGGTACAA
CTTCAAGCACCTGGAGTTCTGCCCTCTGCTCAGCCAGTCCTTGCTGTTG
