>Addgene plasmid #11975 | p3xFLAG-ATF6 | addgene partial sequence | sequence record 105801 | hGH-PA-R 5'-CCAGCTTGGTTCCCAATAGA-3'
GGTTGTCTTCCCAACTTGCCCCTTGCTCCATACCACCCCCCTCCACCCCATAATATTATAGAAGGACACC
TAGTCAGACAAAATGATGCAACTTAATTTTATTAGGACAAGGCTGGTGGGCACTGGAGTGGCAACTTCCA
GGGCCAGGAGAGGCACTGGGGAGGGGTCACAGGGATGCCACCCGGGATCCTCTAGAGTCGACCTATTGTA
ATGACTCAGGGATGGTGCTGACAACGTGGGTTGCCTCTGTGGCTGCGGGAGGGGAGCCAAAGAAGGTGTT
GGTTTGATTCCTCTGCTGATCTCGGAGGTAAGGAGGAACCGACGAACTTTTGATATGGAGGATCCTGGTG
TCCATCACCTGACAGTCAATCTGCATCATCACTTCGTAGTCCTGCCCATTGATCACATTCTCATTTATGT
TTATTGCTGGTAACACAATTGACATTTTTGGTCTTGTGGTCTTGTTATGGGTGGTAGCTGGTAACAGCAG
GTGATCCCTTCGAAATGACACAACATAAAATGTGTCTCCCCTTCTGCGGATGGCTTCAAAAAAGTCTTGA
TAACTTCTGGGTGAAGCATAATACACTTGTAGCTCACTCCCTGAGTTCCTGCTGATACTACTAGTGGTTT
CTGTGTATTGAACAGCCATCAGCTGAGAATTTGAGCCCTGTTCCAGAGCACCCTGAAGAATACGGGTTTT
CTGTTGATTATTTGTCATTCTTCTTGACTTGGTCCTTTCTACTTCATGTCTATGAACCCATCCTCGAAGT
TCATGATTTAACCTGAGAGACTCTGTTGTATTAATTAGGGGCTGACAAGGAGGTGGGGGAATGTAAAGCA
ATGGTTCTTCAGTTAGCACCATCAGGGCTTTGTCATTTGAAACAGAATGATCATATCTGTAGCTGTTTTT
CTGGATAATACCATCTGATGTGTCCTGTGCCTCTTTAGCAGAAAATCCTAGAAGGTGCCTCCTTTGATTT
GCAGGGCTCACACTAGGATTCATTCTCCTGGAATCCTGTTCCAACATGCTCA
