>Addgene plasmid #11975 | p3xFLAG-ATF6 | addgene partial sequence | sequence record 106423 | hATF6-R 5'-gaacccatcctcgaagttca-3'
TCTGTTGTATTAATTAGGGGCTGACAAGGAGGTGGGGGAATGTAAAGCAATGGTTCTTCAGTTAGCACCA
TCAGGGCTTTGTCATTTGAAACAGAATGATCATATCTGTAGCTGTTTTTCTGGATAATACCATCTGATGT
GTCCTGTGCCTCTTTAGCAGAAAATCCTAGAAGGTGCCTCCTTTGATTTGCAGGGCTCACACTAGGATTC
ATTCTCCTGGAATCCTGTTCCAACATGCTCATAGGTCCATAGTTCAGTATTATAAATGCCAATACTATCA
TCACACAGACAACTCTTCGCTTTGGACTAGGGACTTTAAGCCTCTGGTTCTCTGACACAACTTCATCCAG
CTGCCGCTTCAGTGTTCCATTTTCTTTCTTCAGTTGCTCGTTTTCTGAGAGGGCAGCCTTTAATCTCGCC
TCTAACCCTAGCATATATTCTTTCTTCTTCTTGCGAGACTGACAAGCGGATTCTCGATTTTTTATTATAC
GTTGCTGTCTCCTTAGCACAGCAATATCTGAACCGACATTTCTCATGGTACTTTGTAGGACAGGTTTAGT
CACGGAAAGTTTTCCATTCACTGGGCTATTCGCTGAAGGGGCTGGTACCACATTCACCACGTGATTAGGG
AGCTGTGTGACTCCCCCAGCAACAGCAAGGACTGGCTGAGCAGAGGGCAGAACTCCAGGTGCTTGAAGTT
GTACCACAGTAGGCTGAGACAGCAAAACCGTCTGGCCTTTAGTGGGTGCAGGTTGTAAACTGATAATTGG
TTGCTGCTTTGCCAATGGCATAAGCGTTGGTACTGTCTGAATAATGATGGTTTTTGCTGGAACACTGGAG
TTTGTTTGAGTCTTGGGTGCTGCTGGAAGCAATAAAGGCTTGGGCTGAATTGAAGGTTTTGAATTCACCT
GAATTTTT
